Addgene plasmid #98243: TRIM33 (TRIM33B-c100)
Purpose: Bacterial expression for structure determination; may not be full ORF
Depositing lab: Nicola Burgess-Brown. Depositing organization: University of Oxford.
Backbone
  Vector backbone: pNIC28-Bsa4
  Backbone manufacturer: Opher Gileadi (Addgene plasmid # 26103)
  Vector type: Bacterial Expression
Growth in bacteria
  Bacterial resistance: Kanamycin, 50 μg/mL
  Growth temperature: 37°C
  Growth strain: DH5alpha
  Copy number: Unknown
Gene/Insert
  Gene/Insert name: TRIM33B (alt names: TRIM33; tripartite motif containing 33)
  Species: H. sapiens (human)
  Mutation: pfam00628:PHD 889-932, pfam00439:Bromodomain 963-1050
  Entrez Gene: TRIM33 (a.k.a. ECTO, PTC7, RFG7, TF1G, TIF1G, TIF1GAMMA, TIFGAMMA)
  Promoter: T7
  Tag / fusion protein: His-6-TEV (N terminal on backbone)
  Cloning method: Ligation Independent Cloning
  Sequencing primers: 5′ T7F; 3′ T7R
Terms and licenses: Academic/Nonprofit Terms; Industry Terms: Not Available to Industry
Depositor comments: Use BL21(DE3)-R3-pRARE2 for expression. T7/lac regulated, N-terminal His-tag, TEV, LIC cloning using BsaI cleavage/T4 polymerase, SacB stuffer fragment, pET28 backbone. 5MR8: http://www.thesgc.org/structures/5MR8
How to cite: TRIM33 (TRIM33B-c100) was a gift from Nicola Burgess-Brown (Addgene plasmid # 98243 ; http://n2t.net/addgene:98243 ; RRID:Addgene_98243)
