[The description below was written by a language model from this plasmid's Addgene catalogue record and pLannotate feature annotations shown in this document.]
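Description:
TRIM33 (TRIM33B-c100) is a bacterial expression plasmid built on pNIC28-Bsa4, a pET28-derived vector designed for ligation-independent cloning. In the parent vector a SacB stuffer fragment is removed by BsaI cleavage, and T4 polymerase treatment is used for insert annealing. The 5,934 nt plasmid replicates in E. coli from a ColE1/pBR322-type origin accompanied by the bom region and the rop gene, which moderates copy number (the record lists copy number as unknown). It also carries an f1 origin. Selection is by kanamycin through an aph(3')-Ia cassette. Short tetracycline-resistance fragments are also annotated, most likely as non-functional remnants of the pBR322 lineage.

The payload is a partial coding sequence of human TRIM33 (TIF1-gamma), an E3 ubiquitin ligase and transcriptional regulator linked to TGF-beta/BMP signalling. The annotated fragment is 576 nt. The catalogue domain notes indicate that it spans the PHD finger (residues 889–932) and the bromodomain (residues 963–1050), so it is not the full open reading frame. Expression is driven by a T7 promoter with an adjacent lac operator and the T7 gene 10 ribosome binding site, and it ends at a T7 terminator. A plasmid-borne lacI supplies repressor, so transcription is IPTG-inducible in hosts that provide T7 RNA polymerase, such as the BL21(DE3) derivative the depositor recommends. The backbone adds an N-terminal His6 tag followed by a TEV protease site, allowing affinity purification and tag removal, though the feature table does not annotate this segment separately. The downstream His and tag fragments lie after the insert and are probably untranslated vector sequence. The construct was made to produce recombinant protein for structure determination, and the depositor links it to a solved structure.
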