Features (pLannotate 1.2.2; 19 found; start..end, strand, type, name):
      1..19      +  promoter       T7 promoter: promoter for bacteriophage T7 RNA polymerase
     20..44      +  protein_bind   lac operator: The lac repressor binds to the lac operator to inhibit transcription in E. coli. This inhibition can be relieved by adding lactose or isopropyl-β-D-thiogalactopyranoside (IPTG). lac repressor encoded by lacI
     59..81      +  RBS            RBS: efficient ribosome binding site from bacteriophage T7 gene 10 (Olins and Rangwala, 1989)
    158..733     +  CDS            TRIM33 (fragment): TRI33_HUMAN - Also known as KIAA1113, RFG7, TIF1G. Experimental evidence at protein level: Swiss-Prot protein existence level 1. Acts as an E3 ubiquitin-protein ligase. Promotes SMAD4 ubiquitination, nuclear exclusion and degradation via the ubiquitin proteasome pathway. According to PubMed:16751102, does not promote a decrease in the level of endogenous SMAD4. May act as a transcriptional repressor. Inhibits the transcriptional response to TGF-beta/BMP signaling cascade. Plays a role in the control of cell proliferation. Its association with SMAD2 and SMAD3 stimulates erythroid differentiatio
    799..816     +  CDS            9xHis (fragment): 9xHis affinity tag
    826..875     +  CDS            SET1 (fragment): solubility-enhancement tag derived from T7 phage gene 10B
    883..930     +  terminator     T7 terminator: transcription terminator for bacteriophage T7 RNA polymerase
    967..1395    +  rep_origin     f1 ori (sequence partly withheld): f1 bacteriophage origin of replication; arrow indicates direction of (+) strand synthesis
   1448..1505    +  promoter       AmpR promoter (fragment): bla
   1514..2329    -  CDS            KanR: aminoglycoside phosphotransferase; aph(3')-Ia; confers resistance to kanamycin in bacteria or G418 (Geneticin®) in eukaryotes
   2451..3039    +  rep_origin     ori: high-copy-number ColE1/pMB1/pBR322/pUC origin of replication
   3225..3364    -  misc_feature   bom: basis of mobility region from pBR322
   3466..3657    -  CDS            rop: Rop protein, which maintains plasmids at low copy number; rop
   3674..4054    +  CDS            YPB1_ECOLX: Protein predicted: Swiss-Prot protein existence level 4. From Escherichia coli.
   4126..4417    -  CDS            TcR (fragment): tetracycline efflux protein; tet; confers resistance to tetracycline
   4432..4453    -  protein_bind   CAP binding site: CAP binding activates transcription in the presence of cAMP. E. coli catabolite activator protein
   4466..5548    -  CDS            lacI: lac repressor; lacI; The lac repressor binds to the lac operator to inhibit transcription in E. coli. This inhibition can be relieved by adding lactose or isopropyl-β-D-thiogalactopyranoside (IPTG).
   5549..5626    -  promoter       lacI promoter: lacI
   5634..5913    -  CDS            TcR (fragment): tetracycline efflux protein; tet; confers resistance to tetracycline
>Addgene plasmid #98243 | TRIM33 (TRIM33B-c100) | addgene full sequence | sequence record 193421 | Addgene NGS Result
TAATACGACTCACTATAGGGGAATTGTGAGCGGATAACAATTCCCCTCTAGAAATAATTTTGTTTAACTT
TAAGAAGGAGATATACATATGCACCATCATCATCATCATTCTTCTGGTGTAGATCTGGGTACCGAGAACC
TGTACTTCCAATCCATGGATGATGACCCAAATGAAGACTGGTGTGCTGTCTGCCAAAACGGAGGAGATCT
CTTGTGCTGCGAAAAATGTCCAAAGGTCTTTCATCTAACTTGTCATGTTCCAACACTACTTAGCTTTCCA
AGTGGGGACTGGATATGCACATTTTGTAGAGATATTGGAAAGCCAGAAGTTGAATATGATTGTGATAATT
TGCAACATAGTAAGAAGGGGAAAACTGCGCAGGGGTTAAGCCCCGTGGACCAAAGGAAATGTGAACGTCT
TCTGCTTTATCTCTATTGCCATGAATTAAGTATTGAATTCCAGGAGCCTGTTCCTGCTTCGATACCAAAC
TACTATAAAATTATAAAGAAACCAATGGATTTATCCACCGTGAAAAAGAAGCTTCAGAAAAAACATTCCC
AACACTACCAAATCCCGGATGACTTTGTGGCCGATGTCCGTTTGATCTTCAAGAACTGTGAAAGGTTTAA
TGAAGCTGATTCAGAAGTAGCTCAGGCAGGGAAAGCAGTTGCATTGTACTTTGAAGATAAACTCACAGAG
ATCTACTCAGACAGGACCTTCGCACCTTTGCCATGACAGTAAAGGTGGATACGGATCCGAATTCGAGCTC
CGTCGACAAGCTTGCGGCCGCACTCGAGCACCACCACCACCACCACTGAGATCCGGCTGCTAACAAAGCC
CGAAAGGAAGCTGAGTTGGCTGCTGCCACCGCTGAGCAATAACTAGCATAACCCCTTGGGGCCTCTAAAC
GGGTCTTGAGGGGTTTTTTGCTGAAAGGAGGAACTATATCCGGATTGGCGAATGGG
[124 nt withheld, positions 967-1090]
C
[91 nt withheld, positions 1092-1182]
A
[49 nt withheld, positions 1184-1232]
CCTTTGACGTTGGAGTCCACGTTCTTT
[37 nt withheld, positions 1260-1296]
ACCCTATCTCGGTCTATTCTTTTGATTTATAAGGGATTTTGCCGATTTCGGCCTATTGGTTAAAAAATGA
GCTGATTTAACAAAAATTTAACGCGAATTTTAACAAAATATTAACGCTTACAATTTAGGTGGCACTTTTC
GGGGAAATGTGCGCGGAACCCCTATTTGTTTATTTTTCTAAATACATTCAAATATGTATCCGCTCATGAA
TTAATTCTTAGAAAAACTCATCGAGCATCAAATGAAACTGCAATTTATTCATATCAGGATTATCAATACC
ATATTTTTGAAAAAGCCGTTTCTGTAATGAAGGAGAAAACTCACCGAGGCAGTTCCATAGGATGGCAAGA
TCCTGGTATCGGTCTGCGATTCCGACTCGTCCAACATCAATACAACCTATTAATTTCCCCTCGTCAAAAA
TAAGGTTATCAAGTGAGAAATCACCATGAGTGACGACTGAATCCGGTGAGAATGGCAAAAGTTTATGCAT
TTCTTTCCAGACTTGTTCAACAGGCCAGCCATTACGCTCGTCATCAAAATCACTCGCATCAACCAAACCG
TTATTCATTCGTGATTGCGCCTGAGCGAGACGAAATACGCGATCGCTGTTAAAAGGACAATTACAAACAG
GAATCGAATGCAACCGGCGCAGGAACACTGCCAGCGCATCAACAATATTTTCACCTGAATCAGGATATTC
TTCTAATACCTGGAATGCTGTTTTCCCGGGGATCGCAGTGGTGAGTAACCATGCATCATCAGGAGTACGG
ATAAAATGCTTGATGGTCGGAAGAGGCATAAATTCCGTCAGCCAGTTTAGTCTGACCATCTCATCTGTAA
CATCATTGGCAACGCTACCTTTGCCATGTTTCAGAAACAACTCTGGCGCATCGGGCTTCCCATACAATCG
ATAGATTGTCGCACCTGATTGCCCGACATTATCGCGAGCCCATTTATACCCATATAAATCAGCATCCATG
TTGGAATTTAATCGCGGCCTAGAGCAAGACGTTTCCCGTTGAATATGGCTCATAACACCCCTTGTATTAC
TGTTTATGTAAGCAGACAGTTTTATTGTTCATGACCAAAATCCCTTAACGTGAGTTTTCGTTCCACTGAG
CGTCAGACCCCGTAGAAAAGATCAAAGGATCTTCTTGAGATCCTTTTTTTCTGCGCGTAATCTGCTGCTT
GCAAACAAAAAAACCACCGCTACCAGCGGTGGTTTGTTTGCCGGATCAAGAGCTACCAACTCTTTTTCCG
AAGGTAACTGGCTTCAGCAGAGCGCAGATACCAAATACTGTCCTTCTAGTGTAGCCGTAGTTAGGCCACC
ACTTCAAGAACTCTGTAGCACCGCCTACATACCTCGCTCTGCTAATCCTGTTACCAGTGGCTGCTGCCAG
TGGCGATAAGTCGTGTCTTACCGGGTTGGACTCAAGACGATAGTTACCGGATAAGGCGCAGCGGTCGGGC
TGAACGGGGGGTTCGTGCACACAGCCCAGCTTGGAGCGAACGACCTACACCGAACTGAGATACCTACAGC
GTGAGCTATGAGAAAGCGCCACGCTTCCCGAAGGGAGAAAGGCGGACAGGTATCCGGTAAGCGGCAGGGT
CGGAACAGGAGAGCGCACGAGGGAGCTTCCAGGGGGAAACGCCTGGTATCTTTATAGTCCTGTCGGGTTT
CGCCACCTCTGACTTGAGCGTCGATTTTTGTGATGCTCGTCAGGGGGGCGGAGCCTATGGAAAAACGCCA
GCAACGCGGCCTTTTTACGGTTCCTGGCCTTTTGCTGGCCTTTTGCTCACATGTTCTTTCCTGCGTTATC
CCCTGATTCTGTGGATAACCGTATTACCGCCTTTGAGTGAGCTGATACCGCTCGCCGCAGCCGAACGACC
GAGCGCAGCGAGTCAGTGAGCGAGGAAGCGGAAGAGCGCCTGATGCGGTATTTTCTCCTTACGCATCTGT
GCGGTATTTCACACCGCAATGGTGCACTCTCAGTACAATCTGCTCTGATGCCGCATAGTTAAGCCAGTAT
ACACTCCGCTATCGCTACGTGACTGGGTCATGGCTGCGCCCCGACACCCGCCAACACCCGCTGACGCGCC
CTGACGGGCTTGTCTGCTCCCGGCATCCGCTTACAGACAAGCTGTGACCGTCTCCGGGAGCTGCATGTGT
CAGAGGTTTTCACCGTCATCACCGAAACGCGCGAGGCAGCTGCGGTAAAGCTCATCAGCGTGGTCGTGAA
GCGATTCACAGATGTCTGCCTGTTCATCCGCGTCCAGCTCGTTGAGTTTCTCCAGAAGCGTTAATGTCTG
GCTTCTGATAAAGCGGGCCATGTTAAGGGCGGTTTTTTCCTGTTTGGTCACTGATGCCTCCGTGTAAGGG
GGATTTCTGTTCATGGGGGTAATGATACCGATGAAACGAGAGAGGATGCTCACGATACGGGTTACTGATG
ATGAACATGCCCGGTTACTGGAACGTTGTGAGGGTAAACAACTGGCGGTATGGATGCGGCGGGACCAGAG
AAAAATCACTCAGGGTCAATGCCAGCGCTTCGTTAATACAGATGTAGGTGTTCCACAGGGTAGCCAGCAG
CATCCTGCGATGCAGATCCGGAACATAATGGTGCAGGGCGCTGACTTCCGCGTTTCCAGACTTTACGAAA
CACGGAAACCGAAGACCATTCATGTTGTTGCTCAGGTCGCAGACGTTTTGCAGCAGCAGTCGCTTCACGT
TCGCTCGCGTATCGGTGATTCATTCTGCTAACCAGTAAGGCAACCCCGCCAGCCTAGCCGGGTCCTCAAC
GACAGGAGCACGATCATGCGCACCCGTGGGGCCGCCATGCCGGCGATAATGGCCTGCTTCTCGCCGAAAC
GTTTGGTGGCGGGACCAGTGACGAAGGCTTGAGCGAGGGCGTGCAAGATTCCGAATACCGCAAGCGACAG
GCCGATCATCGTCGCGCTCCAGCGAAAGCGGTCCTCGCCGAAAATGACCCAGAGCGCTGCCGGCACCTGT
CCTACGAGTTGCATGATAAAGAAGACAGTCATAAGTGCGGCGACGATAGTCATGCCCCGCGCCCACCGGA
AGGAGCTGACTGGGTTGAAGGCTCTCAAGGGCATCGGTCGAGATCCCGGTGCCTAATGAGTGAGCTAACT
TACATTAATTGCGTTGCGCTCACTGCCCGCTTTCCAGTCGGGAAACCTGTCGTGCCAGCTGCATTAATGA
ATCGGCCAACGCGCGGGGAGAGGCGGTTTGCGTATTGGGCGCCAGGGTGGTTTTTCTTTTCACCAGTGAG
ACGGGCAACAGCTGATTGCCCTTCACCGCCTGGCCCTGAGAGAGTTGCAGCAAGCGGTCCACGCTGGTTT
GCCCCAGCAGGCGAAAATCCTGTTTGATGGTGGTTAACGGCGGGATATAACATGAGCTGTCTTCGGTATC
GTCGTATCCCACTACCGAGATATCCGCACCAACGCGCAGCCCGGACTCGGTAATGGCGCGCATTGCGCCC
AGCGCCATCTGATCGTTGGCAACCAGCATCGCAGTGGGAACGATGCCCTCATTCAGCATTTGCATGGTTT
GTTGAAAACCGGACATGGCACTCCAGTCGCCTTCCCGTTCCGCTATCGGCTGAATTTGATTGCGAGTGAG
ATATTTATGCCAGCCAGCCAGACGCAGACGCGCCGAGACAGAACTTAATGGGCCCGCTAACAGCGCGATT
TGCTGGTGACCCAATGCGACCAGATGCTCCACGCCCAGTCGCGTACCGTCTTCATGGGAGAAAATAATAC
TGTTGATGGGTGTCTGGTCAGAGACATCAAGAAATAACGCCGGAACATTAGTGCAGGCAGCTTCCACAGC
AATGGCATCCTGGTCATCCAGCGGATAGTTAATGATCAGCCCACTGACGCGTTGCGCGAGAAGATTGTGC
ACCGCCGCTTTACAGGCTTCGACGCCGCTTCGTTCTACCATCGACACCACCACGCTGGCACCCAGTTGAT
CGGCGCGAGATTTAATCGCCGCGACAATTTGCGACGGCGCGTGCAGGGCCAGACTGGAGGTGGCAACGCC
AATCAGCAACGACTGTTTGCCCGCCAGTTGTTGTGCCACGCGGTTGGGAATGTAATTCAGCTCCGCCATC
GCCGCTTCCACTTTTTCCCGCGTTTTCGCAGAAACGTGGCTGGCCTGGTTCACCACGCGGGAAACGGTCT
GATAAGAGACACCGGCATACTCTGCGACATCGTATAACGTTACTGGTTTCACATTCACCACCCTGAATTG
ACTCTCTTCCGGGCGCTATCATGCCATACCGCGAAAGGTTTTGCGCCATTCGATGGTGTCCGGGATCTCG
ACGCTCTCCCTTATGCGACTCCTGCATTAGGAAGCAGCCCAGTAGTAGGTTGAGGCCGTTGAGCACCGCC
GCCGCAAGGAATGGTGCATGCAAGGAGATGGCGCCCAACAGTCCCCCGGCCACGGGGCCTGCCACCATAC
CCACGCCGAAACAAGCGCTCATGAGCCCGAAGTGGCGAGCCCGATCTTCCCCATCGGTGATGTCGGCGAT
ATAGGCGCCAGCAACCGCACCTGTGGCGCCGGTGATGCCGGCCACGATGCGTCCGGCGTAGAGGATCGAG
ATCTCGATCCCGCGAAAT
