>Addgene plasmid #98243 | TRIM33 (TRIM33B-c100) | depositor partial sequence | sequence record 180099 | insert
CATATGCACCATCATCATCATCATTCTTCTGGTGTAGATCTGGGTACCGAGAACCTGTACTTCCAATCCA
TGGATGATGACCCAAATGAAGACTGGTGTGCTGTCTGCCAAAACGGAGGAGATCTCTTGTGCTGCGAAAA
ATGTCCAAAGGTCTTTCATCTAACTTGTCATGTTCCAACACTACTTAGCTTTCCAAGTGGGGACTGGATA
TGCACATTTTGTAGAGATATTGGAAAGCCAGAAGTTGAATATGATTGTGATAATTTGCAACATAGTAAGA
AGGGGAAAACTGCGCAGGGGTTAAGCCCCGTGGACCAAAGGAAATGTGAACGTCTTCTGCTTTACCTCTA
TTGCCATGAATTAAGTATTGAATTCCAGGAGCCTGTTCCTGCTTCGATACCAAACTACTATAAAATTATA
AAGAAACCAATGGATTTATCCACCGTGAAAAAGAAGCTTCAGAAAAAACATTCCCAACACTACCAAATCC
CGGATGACTTTGTGGCCGATGTCCGTTTGATCTTCAAGAACTGTGAAAGGTTTAATGAAGCTGATTCAGA
AGTAGCTCAGGCAGGGAAAGCAGTTGCATTGTACTTTGAAGATAAACTCACAGAGATCTACTCAGACAGG
ACCTTCGCACCTTTGCCATGACAGTAAAGGTGGATACGGATCCGAA
